Addgene plasmid #72298: pCH104
Purpose: Receptors for two-strain system
Depositing lab: Matthew Bennett. Depositing organization: Rice University. Publication: SYNTHETIC BIOLOGY. Emergent genetic oscillations in a synthetic microbial consortium. Chen Y, Kim JK, Hirning AJ, Josic K, Bennett MR. Science. 2015 Aug 28;349(6251):986-9. doi: 10.1126/science.aaa3794. PubMed 26315440.
Backbone
  Vector backbone: pSC101
Growth in bacteria
  Bacterial resistance: Chloramphenicol, 25 μg/mL
  Growth temperature: 37°C
  Growth strain: DH5alpha
  Copy number: Low Copy
Gene/Insert 1
  Gene/Insert name: RhlR
  Insert size (bp): 966
  Entrez Gene: rhlR (a.k.a. PA3477)
Gene/Insert 2
  Gene/Insert name: CinR
  Insert size (bp): 726
  GenBank ID: AF210630.1
Terms and licenses: Academic/Nonprofit Terms; Industry Terms: Not Available to Industry
Depositor comments: Lower expression level for CinR. This plasmid provide receptor for pRhl and pCin tests.
How to cite: pCH104 was a gift from Matthew Bennett (Addgene plasmid # 72298 ; http://n2t.net/addgene:72298 ; RRID:Addgene_72298)
