[The description below was written by a language model from this plasmid's Addgene catalogue record and pLannotate feature annotations shown in this document.]
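Description:
pCH104 is a low-copy bacterial plasmid built on a pSC101 backbone, made to supply quorum-sensing receptor proteins in *E. coli* as part of a two-strain synthetic consortium system. It replicates from the pSC101 origin, which depends on the plasmid-encoded Rep101 (RepA) protein. Selection is by chloramphenicol resistance from a cat promoter–driven chloramphenicol acetyltransferase gene. This marker sits between two minimal FRT sites, an arrangement that would allow FLP-mediated excision. A λ attP site, short tetracycline-resistance gene fragments and a tet promoter fragment are also annotated. These look like remnants of the vector's construction history, although the record does not explain their role.

The catalogue lists two inserts. RhlR is the *Pseudomonas aeruginosa* LuxR-type transcriptional activator that binds the autoinducers N-butanoyl- and N-hexanoyl-homoserine lactone. CinR is a second receptor, referenced to a GenBank entry. In the feature table, the rhlR coding sequence lies downstream of a trc promoter and is followed by a T7Te terminator. CinR itself was not annotated by the automated tool, so its position and promoter cannot be read directly from the table. A lacIq promoter fragment, a lac operator and a Myc tag annotation occur in the region beyond the rhlR cassette, but the record does not tie them to CinR. Additional terminators (rrnB T1, lambda t0, a second T7Te) insulate the cassettes.

The depositor notes that this version gives a lower CinR expression level and that the plasmid provides the receptors for testing the pRhl and pCin promoters. Its role is therefore as a helper plasmid, used alongside reporter or circuit plasmids that carry those signal-responsive promoters.
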