Features (pLannotate 1.2.2; 20 found; start..end, strand, type, name):
      1..34      +  protein_bind   FRT (minimal): supports FLP-mediated excision but not integration (Turan and Bode, 2011) FLP recombinase from the Saccharomyces cerevisiae 2μ plasmid
     98..125     +  terminator     T7Te terminator: phage T7 early transcription terminator
    205..298     +  CDS            TcR (fragment): tetracycline efflux protein; tet; confers resistance to tetracycline
    295..352     -  CDS            TcR (fragment): tetracycline efflux protein; tet; confers resistance to tetracycline
    339..437     +  CDS            YPB2_ECOLX (fragment): Protein predicted: Swiss-Prot protein existence level 4. From Escherichia coli.
    735..1394    -  CDS            CmR: chloramphenicol acetyltransferase; cat; confers resistance to chloramphenicol
   1395..1497    -  promoter       cat promoter: promoter of the E. coli cat gene encoding chloramphenicol acetyltransferase
   1554..1587    +  protein_bind   FRT (minimal): supports FLP-mediated excision but not integration (Turan and Bode, 2011) FLP recombinase from the Saccharomyces cerevisiae 2μ plasmid
   1597..1615    +  promoter       tet promoter (fragment): E. coli promoter for tetracycline efflux protein gene
   1724..1751    -  terminator     T7Te terminator: phage T7 early transcription terminator
   1902..2624    -  CDS            rhlR: RHLR_PSEAE - Also known as lasM, vsmR. Protein inferred from homology: Swiss-Prot protein existence level 3. Necessary for transcriptional activation of the rhlAB genes encoding the rhamnosyltransferase. It also functions as a transcriptional activator of elastase structural gene (lasB). Binds to autoinducer molecules BHL (N-butanoyl-L-homoserine lactone), and HHL (N-hexanoyl-L-homoserine lactone). From Pseudomonas aeruginosa (strain ATCC 15692 / DSM 22644 / CIP 104116 / JCM 14847 / LMG 12228 / 1C / PRS 101 / PAO1).
   2713..2742    -  promoter       trc promoter: strong E. coli promoter; hybrid between the trp and lac UV5 promoters
   2871..2900    -  CDS            Myc: Myc (human c-Myc proto-oncogene) epitope tag
   3102..3118    -  protein_bind   lac operator: The lac repressor binds to the lac operator to inhibit transcription in E. coli. This inhibition can be relieved by adding lactose or isopropyl-β-D-thiogalactopyranoside (IPTG). lac repressor encoded by lacI
   3175..3222    +  promoter       lacIq promoter (fragment): lacI (mutant); In the lacIq allele, a single base change in the promoter boosts expression of the lacI gene about 10-fold.
   4110..4341    -  protein_bind   λ attP: attP; integrase from phage λ λ integrase
   4376..4462    +  terminator     rrnB T1 terminator: Escherichia coli rrnB; transcription terminator T1 from the E. coli rrnB gene
   5000..5950    -  CDS            Rep101: RepA protein needed for replication with the pSC101 origin; rep101
   5998..6220    -  rep_origin     pSC101 ori: low-copy replication origin that requires the Rep101 protein
   6722..6756    -  terminator     lambda t0 terminator: minimal transcription terminator from phage lambda (Scholtissek and Grosse, 1987)
>Addgene plasmid #72298 | pCH104 | depositor full sequence | sequence record 131898 | pCH104 sequence 6804 bps
GAAGTTCCTATTCTCTAGAAAGTATAGGAACTTCAACGCCATGAGCGGCCTCATTTCTTATTCTGAGTTA
CAACAGTCCGCACCGCTGTCTCACACTGGCTCACCTTCGGGTGGGCCTTTCTGCGTTTATATACTAGAGA
GAGAATATAAAAAGCCAGATTATTAATCCGGCTTTTTTATTATTTCCTAGCGGCCGCAGGCGGTAGCTCC
TTCCGGTGGGCGCGGGGCATGACTATCGTCGCCGCACTTATGACTGTCTTCTTTATCATGCAACTCGTAG
GACAGGTGCCGGCAGCGCCCAACAGTCCCCCGGCCACGGGGCCTGCCACCATACCCACGCCGAAACAAGC
GCCCTGCACCATTATGTTCCGGATCTGCATCGCAGGATGCTGCTGGCTACCCTGTGGAACACCTACATCT
GTATTAACGAAGCGCTAACCGTTTTTATCAGGCTCTGGGAGGCAGAATAAATGATCATATCGTCAATTAT
TACCTCCACGGGGAGAGCCTGAGCAAACTGGCCTCAGGCATTTGAGAAGCACACGGTCACACTGCTTCCG
GTAGTCAATAAACCGGTAAACCAGCAATAGACATAAGCGGCTATTTAACGACCCTGCCCTGAACCGACGA
CCGGGTCGAATTTGCTTTCGAATTTCTGCCATTCATCCGCTTATTATCACTTATTCAGGCGTAGCACCAG
GCGTTTAAGGGCACCAATAACTGCCTTAAAAAAATTACGCCCCGCCCTGCCACTCATCGCAGTACTGTTG
TAATTCATTAAGCATTCTGCCGACATGGAAGCCATCACAGACGGCATGATGAACCTGAATCGCCAGCGGC
ATCAGCACCTTGTCGCCTTGCGTATAATATTTGCCCATGGTGAAAACGGGGGCGAAGAAGTTGTCCATAT
TGGCCACGTTTAAATCAAAACTGGTGAAACTCACCCAGGGATTGGCTGAGACGAAAAACATATTCTCAAT
AAACCCTTTAGGGAAATAGGCCAGGTTTTCACCGTAACACGCCACATCTTGCGAATATATGTGTAGAAAC
TGCCGGAAATCGTCGTGGTATTCACTCCAGAGCGATGAAAACGTTTCAGTTTGCTCATGGAAAACGGTGT
AACAAGGGTGAACACTATCCCATATCACCAGCTCACCGTCTTTCATTGCCATACGGAATTCCGGATGAGC
ATTCATCAGGCGGGCAAGAATGTGAATAAAGGCCGGATAAAACTTGTGCTTATTTTTCTTTACGGTCTTT
AAAAAGGCCGTAATATCCAGCTGAACGGTCTGGTTATAGGTACATTGAGCAACTGACTGAAATGCCTCAA
AATGTTCTTTACGATGCCATTGGGATATATCAACGGTGGTATATCCAGTGATTTTTTTCTCCATTTTAGC
TTCCTTAGCTCCTGAAAATCTCGATAACTCAAAAAATACGCCCGGTAGTGATCTTATTTCATTATGGTGA
AAGTTGGAACCTCTTACGTGCCGATCAACGTCTCATTTTCGCCAAAAGTTGGCCCAGGGCTTCCCGGTAT
CAACAGGGACACCGAAGTTCCTATTCTCTAGAAAGTATAGGAACTTCTGCTCATGTTTGACAGCTTATCA
TCGATGCATAATGTGCCTGTCAAATGGACGAAGCAGGGATTCTGCTAGCTAGGAAATAATAAAAAAGCCG
GATTAATAATCTGGCTTTTTATATTCTCTCTCTAGTATATAAACGCAGAAAGGCCCACCCGAAGGTGAGC
CAGTGTGAGACAGCGGTGCGGACTGTTGTAACTCAGAATAAGAAATGAGGCCGCTCATGGCGTTGACTCT
CAGTCATAGTATCGTGGTATCACCGGTTGGTTCCACTCTCTGTTGCGGGCAACTTCAGCAGCACGTAGGG
GAAGCTTATTAGATGAGACCCAGCGCCGCGGCGTAGGCGGCAGCCAGCGTCTTGTTCGGCGCGTCGAACT
TCTTCTGGATGTTCTTGTGGTGGAAGTTCACCGTGCTCTCGGAGATGCTCAGGATGATGGCGATTTCCCC
GGAACTCTTGCCGTCGGCGGTCCATTGCAGGATCTCGCGTTCGCGATGGCTCAGGCAGACCGGGTTGGAC
ATCAGCATCGGATGCTCCAGGTCGGTCAGCTTCTGGGTCAGCAACTCGATCATGCAACGCAGCCGCAGGC
GGATTTCCTCGCGCTCGAAGCTGGAGATGTTCTGCTGGTCGCGCGCCACGGAAAGCACGCTGAGCAAATT
GTTCGGCGCGCGGATCGGCAAGGTCGCGCCGACACAGAGGCCCCAATCGCGAGCCTCGTTCCAGAGCATC
CGGCTCTGGTCGAACAGGCTGTCGCTCCAGACCACCATTTCCGAGGAGCGCAGGCCGTTGAGGATCGCCG
GATCCACGGCCCCGTAGTTCTGCATCTGGTATCGCTCCAGCCAGGCCTTGGGATAGGTGCCATGGACCTC
GGTCTTCGGCCGGGTGAAGGGAATCGTGTGGCGCACGCCATAGGCGTAGTAATCGAAGCCCAGGCGCCGC
ACTTCCTTTTCCAGGACGGCGAACACGCCCTGGCTGTCGTGGATCGGCTGCATCTCGCTACGCAAACCGT
CCCACCACAGCAAAAAGCCTCCGTCATTCCTCATACTAGAATTTCTCCTTAGCATGATTAAGATGTTTCA
GTACGAAAATTGCTTTCATTGTTGATCTCCTTTTTAAGTGGCATGCTCCACACATTATACGAGCCGGATG
ATTAATTGTCAATCGACAGTTCATAGGTGATTGCTCAGGACATTTCTGTTAGAAGGAATCGTTTTCCTTA
CTTTTCCTTACGCACAAGAGTTCCGTAGCTGTTCAAGTTTGTGTTTCAACTGTTCTCGTCGTTTCCGCAA
CAAGTCCTCTTCAGAAATGAGCTTTTGCTCCTCTGCTTGGACGGACAGGATGTATGCTGTGGCTTTTTTA
AGGATAACTACCTTGGGGGCCTTTTCATTGTTTTCCAACTCCGGGATCTGGTCACGCAGGGCAAAAAAGC
TCCGTTTTAGCTCGTTCCTCCTCTGGCGCTCCAAGACGTTGTGTGTTCGCCTCTTGACATTCTCCTCGGT
GTCCGAGGGCCCTGTGTGAAATTGTTATCCGCTCACAATTCCACACAGACGTCGGAATTGCCAGCTGGGG
CGCCCTCTGGTAAGGTTGGGAAGCTCGAGTGGTGCAAAACCTTTCGCGGTATGGCATGATAGCGCCCGGA
AGCATGCCACTTAAAAAGGAGATCAACAATGAAAGCAATTTTCGTACTGAAACATCTTAATCATGCTAAG
GAGAAATTCTAGTATGATTGAGAATACCTATAGCGAAAAGTTCGAGTCCGCGTTCGAACAGATCAAGGCG
GCGGCCAACGTGGATGCCGCCATCCGTATTCTCCAGGCGGAATATAACCTCGATTTCGTCACCTACCATC
TCGCCCAGACGATCGCGAGCAAGATCGATCCGCCCTTCGTGCGCACCACCTATCCGGATGCCTGGGTTTC
CCGCTACCTCCTCAACAGCTATGTGAAGGTCGATCCGATCGTCAAGCAGGGCTTCGAACGCCAGCTGCCC
TTCGACTGGAGCGAGGTCGAACCGACGCCGGAGGCCTATGCCATGCTGGTCGACGCCCAGAAACACGGCA
TCGGTGGCAATGGCTACTCCATCCCCGTCGCCGACAAGGCGCAGCGCCGCGCCCTGCTGTCGCTGAATGC
CCGTATACCGGCCGACGAATGGACCGAGCTTGTGCGCCGCTGCCGCAACGAGTGGATCGAGATCGCCCAT
CTGATCCACCGCAAGGCCGTCTATGAGCTGCATGGCGAAAACGATCCGGTGCCGGCATTGTCGCCGCGCG
AGATCGAGTGTCTGCACTGGACCGCCCTCGGCAAGGATTACAAGGATATTTCGGTCATCCTGGGCATATC
AGAGCATACCACACGCGATTACCTGAAGACCGCCCGCTTCAAGCTCGGCTGCGCCACGATCTCGGCCGCC
GCGTCGCGGGCTGTTCAATTGCGCATCATCAATCCCTGAGAGCTCCTAGAGTGCGCGACAGGTTTGATGA
CAAAAAATTAGCGCAAGAAGACAAAAATCACCTTGCGCTAATGCTCTGTTACAGGTCACTAATACCATCT
AAGTAGTTGATTCATAGTGACTGCATATGTTGTGTTTTACAGTATTATGTAGTCTGTTTTTTATGCAAAA
TCTAATTTAATATATTGATATTTATATCATTTTACGTTTCTCGTTCAGCTTTTTTATACTAAGTTGGCAT
TATAAAAAAGCATTGCTTATCAATTTGTTGCAACGAACAGGTCACTATCAGTCAAAATAAAATCATTATT
TGATTTCAATTTTGTCCCACTCCCCCTAGAGGCATCAAATAAAACGAAAGGCTCAGTCGAAAGACTGGGC
CTTTCGTTTTATCTGTTGTTTGTCGGTGAACGCTCTCCTGAGTAGGACAAATCCGCCGCCCTAGACCTAG
GGTACGGGTTTTGCTGCCCGCAAACGGGCTGTTCTGGTGTTGCTAGTTTGTTATCAGAATCGCAGATCCG
GCTTCAGCCGGTTTGCCGGCTGAAAGCGCTATTTCTTCCAGAATTGCCATGATTTTTTCCCCACGGGAGG
CGTCACTGGCTCCCGTGTTGTCGGCAGCTTTGATTCGATAAGCAGCATCGCCTGTTTCAGGCTGTCTATG
TGTGACTGTTGAGCTGTAACAAGTTGTCTCAGGTGTTCAATTTCATGTTCTAGTTGCTTTGTTTTACTGG
TTTCACCTGTTCTATTAGGTGTTACATGCTGTTCATCTGTTACATTGTCGATCTGTTCATGGTGAACAGC
TTTAAATGCACCAAAAACTCGTAAAAGCTCTGATGTATCTATCTTTTTTACACCGTTTTCATCTGTGCAT
ATGGACAGTTTTCCCTTTGATATCTAACGGTGAACAGTTGTTCTACTTTTGTTTGTTAGTCTTGATGCTT
CACTGATAGATACAAGAGCCATAAGAACCTCAGATCCTTCCGTATTTAGCCAGTATGTTCTCTAGTGTGG
TTCGTTGTTTTTGCGTGAGCCATGAGAACGAACCATTGAGATCATGCTTACTTTGCATGTCACTCAAAAA
TTTTGCCTCAAAACTGGTGAGCTGAATTTTTGCAGTTAAAGCATCGTGTAGTGTTTTTCTTAGTCCGTTA
CGTAGGTAGGAATCTGATGTAATGGTTGTTGGTATTTTGTCACCATTCATTTTTATCTGGTTGTTCTCAA
GTTCGGTTACGAGATCCATTTGTCTATCTAGTTCAACTTGGAAAATCAACGTATCAGTCGGGCGGCCTCG
CTTATCAACCACCAATTTCATATTGCTGTAAGTGTTTAAATCTTTACTTATTGGTTTCAAAACCCATTGG
TTAAGCCTTTTAAACTCATGGTAGTTATTTTCAAGCATTAACATGAACTTAAATTCATCAAGGCTAATCT
CTATATTTGCCTTGTGAGTTTTCTTTTGTGTTAGTTCTTTTAATAACCACTCATAAATCCTCATAGAGTA
TTTGTTTTCAAAAGACTTAACATGTTCCAGATTATATTTTATGAATTTTTTTAACTGGAAAAGATAAGGC
AATATCTCTTCACTAAAAACTAATTCTAATTTTTCGCTTGAGAACTTGGCATAGTTTGTCCACTGGAAAA
TCTCAAAGCCTTTAACCAAAGGATTCCTGATTTCCACAGTTCTCGTCATCAGCTCTCTGGTTGCTTTAGC
TAATACACCATAAGCATTTTCCCTACTGATGTTCATCATCTGAGCGTATTGGTTATAAGTGAACGATACC
GTCCGTTCTTTCCTTGTAGGGTTTTCAATCGTGGGGTTGAGTAGTGCCACACAGCATAAAATTAGCTTGG
TTTCATGCTCCGTTAAGTCATAGCGACTAATCGCTAGTTCATTTGCTTTGAAAACAACTAATTCAGACAT
ACATCTCAATTGGTCTAGGTGATTTTAATCACTATACCAATTGAGATGGGCTAGTCAATGATAATTACTA
GTCCTTTTCCTTTGAGTTGTGGGTATCTGTAAATTCTGCTAGACCTTTGCTGGAAAACTTGTAAATTCTG
CTAGACCCTCTGTAAATTCCGCTAGACCTTTGTGTGTTTTTTTTGTTTATATTCAAGTGGTTATAATTTA
TAGAATAAAGAAAGAATAAAAAAAGATAAAAAGAATAGATCCCAGCCCTGTGTATAACTCACTACTTTAG
TCAGTTCCGCAGTATTACAAAAGGATGTCGCAAACGCTGTTTGCTCCTCTACAAAACAGACCTTAAAACC
CTAAAGGCTTAAGTAGCACCCTCGCAAGCTCGGGCAAATCGCTGAATATTCCTTTTGTCTCCGACCATCA
GGCACCTGAGTCGCTGTCTTTTTCGTGACATTCAGTTCGCTGCGCTCACGGCTCTGGCAGTGAATGGGGG
TAAATGGCACTACAGGCGCCTTTTATGGATTCATGCAAGGAAACTACCCATAATACAAGAAAAGCCCGTC
ACGGGCTTCTCAGGGCGTTTTATGGCGGGTCTGCTATGTGGTGCTATCTGACTTTTTGCTGTTCAGCAGT
TCCTGCCCTCTGATTTTCCAGTCTGACCACTTCGGATTATCCCGTGACAGGTCATTCAGACTGGCTAATG
CACCCAGTAAGGCAGCGGTATCATCAACAGGCTTACCCGTCTTACTGTCCCTAGTGCTTGGATTCTCACC
AATAAAAAACGCCCGGCGGCAACCGAGCGTTCTGAACAAATCCAGATGGAGTTCTGAGGTCATTACTGGA
TCTATCAACAGGAG
