>Addgene plasmid #72298 | pCH104 | addgene partial sequence | sequence record 146674 | pTac-F 5'-cggctcgtataatgtgtgga-3'
AAGCAATTTTCGTACTGAAACATCTTAATCATGCTAAGGAGAAATTCTAGTATGAGGAATGACGGAGGCT
TTTTGCTGTGGTGGGACGGTTTGCGTAGCGAGATGCAGCCGATCCACGACAGCCAGGGCGTGTTCGCCGT
CCTGGAAAAGGAAGTGCGGCGCCTGGGCTTCGATTACTACGCCTATGGCGTGCGCCACACGATTCCCTTC
ACCCGGCCGAAGACCGAGGTCCATGGCACCTATCCCAAGGCCTGGCTGGAGCGATACCAGATGCAGAACT
ACGGGGCCGTGGATCCGGCGATCCTCAACGGCCTGCGCTCCTCGGAAATGGTGGTCTGGAGCGACAGCCT
GTTCGACCAGAGCCGGATGCTCTGGAACGAGGCTCGCGATTGGGGCCTCTGTGTCGGCGCGACCTTGCCG
ATCCGCGCGCCGAACAATTTGCTCAGCGTGCTTTCCGTGGCGCGCGACCAGCAGAACATCTCCAGCTTCG
AGCGCGAGGAAATCCGCCTGCGGCTGCGTTGCATGATCGAGTTGCTGACCCAGAAGCTGACCGACCTGGA
GCATCCGATGCTGATGTCCAACCCGGTCTGCCTGAGCCATCGCGAACGCGAGATCCTGCAATGGACCGCC
GACGGCAAGAGTTCCGGGGAAATCGCCATCATCCTGAGCATCTCCGAGAGCACGGTGAACTTCCACCACA
AGAACATCCAGAAGAAGTTCGACGCGCCGAACAAGACGCTGGCTGCCGCCTACGCCGCGGCGCTGGGTCT
CATCTAATAAGCTTCCCCTACGTGCTGCTGAAGTTGCCCGCAACAGAGAGTGGAACCAACCGGTGATACC
ACGATACTATGACTGA
